>Addgene plasmid #241817 | pcDNA3.1-Ub-Myc-LgBiT | addgene full sequence | sequence record 482213 | Addgene NGS Result
GACGGATCGGGAGATCTCCCGATCCCCTATGGTGCACTCTCAGTACAATCTGCTCTGATGCCGCATAGTT
AAGCCAGTATCTGCTCCCTGCTTGTGTGTTGGAGGTCGCTGAGTAGTGCGCGAGCAAAATTTAAGCTACA
ACAAGGCAAGGCTTGACCGACAATTGCATGAAGAATCTGCTTAGGGTTAGGCGTTTTGCGCTGCTTCGCG
ATGTACGGGCCAGATATACGCGTTGACATTGATTATTGACTAGTTATTAATAGTAATCAATTACGGGGTC
ATTAGTTCATAGCCCATATATGGAGTTCCGCGTTACATAACTTACGGTAAATGGCCCGCCTGGCTGACCG
CCCAACGACCCCCGCCCATTGACGTCAATAATGACGTATGTTCCCATAGTAACGCCAATAGGGACTTTCC
ATTGACGTCAATGGGTGGAGTATTTACGGTAAACTGCCCACTTGGCAGTACATCAAGTGTATCATATGCC
AAGTACGCCCCCTATTGACGTCAATGACGGTAAATGGCCCGCCTGGCATTATGCCCAGTACATGACCTTA
TGGGACTTTCCTACTTGGCAGTACATCTACGTATTAGTCATCGCTATTACCATGGTGATGCGGTTTTGGC
AGTACATCAATGGGCGTGGATAGCGGTTTGACTCACGGGGATTTCCAAGTCTCCACCCCATTGACGTCAA
TGGGAGTTTGTTTTGGCACCAAAATCAACGGGACTTTCCAAAATGTCGTAACAACTCCGCCCCATTGACG
CAAATGGGCGGTAGGCGTGTACGGTGGGAGGTCTATATAAGCAGAGCTCTCTGGCTAACTAGAGAACCCA
CTGCTTACTGGCTTATCGAAATTAATACGACTCACTATAGGGAGACCCAAGCTGGCTAGCGTTTAAACTT
AAGCTTGGTACCGAGCTCGGATCCACTAGTCCAGTGTGGTGGAATTCATGCAGATCTTCGTGAAGACCCT
GACCGGCAAGACAATCACCCTGGAGGTGGAGCCTAGCGATACAATCGAGAATGTGAAGGCCAAGATCCAG
GACAAGGAGGGCATCCCCCCTGACCAGCAGAGGCTGATCTTTGCCGGCAAGCAGCTGGAGGATGGCAGAA
CACTGAGCGATTACAACATCCAGAAGGAGTCCACCCTGCACCTGGTGCTGAGGCTGAGAGGCGGCATGCA
GATCTTTGTGAAGACACTGACCGGCAAAACCATCACACTGGAGGTGGAACCCAGCGACACAATCGAGAAC
GTGAAGGCCAAAATCCAGGACAAAGAGGGCATCCCTCCCGACCAGCAGAGACTGATCTTTGCTGGCAAGC
AGCTCGAAGATGGCAGAACCCTGTCCGACTACAACATCCAAAAGGAGAGCACCCTGCACCTCGTGCTGAG
ACTGAGAGGCGGAATGCAGATCTTCGTCAAGACCCTGACAGGCAAGACAATTACCCTGGAGGTCGAGCCT
AGCGACACAATTGAGAACGTGAAAGCCAAGATCCAAGACAAGGAGGGAATCCCCCCCGATCAGCAGAGGC
TCATCTTCGCCGGCAAGCAACTGGAGGACGGCAGGACACTGAGCGACTACAACATTCAGAAGGAGAGCAC
ACTGCACCTGGTCCTGAGGCTGCGGGGCGGATGCAGCGGAGGAGGAGGAAGCGGCGGCGGAGGATCCGGA
GGAGGAGGTAGCGAGCAGAAGCTGATCTCCGAGGAGGACCTGTCCGGCGGCGGCGGATCTGGAGGAGGAG
GCTCTGGCGGCGGCGGTTCTGTGTTTACCCTGGAGGACTTCGTGGGCGACTGGGAGCAGACCGCCGCCTA
CAACCTGGACCAGGTGCTGGAGCAGGGCGGCGTGAGCTCCCTGCTGCAGAATCTGGCCGTGTCCGTGACC
CCCATCCAGAGGATCGTGAGGAGCGGCGAGAATGCCCTGAAGATCGATATCCACGTGATCATCCCTTACG
AGGGCCTGAGCGCCGACCAGATGGCCCAGATCGAGGAGGTGTTCAAGGTGGTGTACCCCGTGGATGACCA
CCACTTCAAGGTCATCCTGCCCTACGGCACCCTGGTCATCGACGGCGTGACACCTAACATGCTGAATTAC
TTCGGCAGGCCTTACGAGGGAATCGCCGTGTTTGACGGCAAGAAGATCACCGTGACCGGCACACTGTGGA
ACGGCAACAAGATCATCGACGAGAGGCTGATCACCCCTGACGGCTCCATGCTGTTTAGAGTGACCATCAA
TAGCTGACTCGAGTCTAGAGGGCCCGTTTAAACCCGCTGATCAGCCTCGACTGTGCCTTCTAGTTGCCAG
CCATCTGTTGTTTGCCCCTCCCCCGTGCCTTCCTTGACCCTGGAAGGTGCCACTCCCACTGTCCTTTCCT
AATAAAATGAGGAAATTGCATCGCATTGTCTGAGTAGGTGTCATTCTATTCTGGGGGGTGGGGTGGGGCA
GGACAGCAAGGGGGAGGATTGGGAAGACAATAGCAGGCATGCTGGGGATGCGGTGGGCTCTATGGCTTCT
GAGGCGGAAAGAACCAGCTGGGGCTCTAGGGGGTATCCCC
[124 nt withheld, positions 2561-2684]
C
[91 nt withheld, positions 2686-2776]
A
[49 nt withheld, positions 2778-2826]
CCTTTGACGTTGGAGTCCACGTTCTTT
[37 nt withheld, positions 2854-2890]
ACCCTATCTCGGTCTATTCTTTTGATTTATAAGGGATTTTGCCGATTTCGGCCTATTGGTTAAAAAATGA
GCTGATTTAACAAAAATTTAACGCGAATTAATTCTGTGGAATGTGTGTCAGTTAGGGTGTGGAAAGTCCC
CAGGCTCCCCAGCAGGCAGAAGTATGCAAAGCATGCATCTCAATTAGTCAGCAACCAGGTGTGGAAAGTC
CCCAGGCTCCCCAGCAGGCAGAAGTATGCAAAGCATGCATCTCAATTAGTCAGCAACCATAGTCCCGCCC
CTAACTCCGCCCATCCCGCCCCTAACTCCGCCCAGTTCCGCCCATTCTCCGCCCCATGGCTGACTAATTT
TTTTTATTTATGCAGAGGCCGAGGCCGCCTCTGCCTCTGAGCTATTCCAGAAGTAGTGAGGAGGCTTTTT
TGGAGGCCTAGGCTTTTGCAAAAAGCTCCCGGGAGCTTGTATATCCATTTTCGGATCTGATCAAGAGACA
GGATGAGGATCGTTTCGCATGATTGAACAAGATGGATTGCACGCAGGTTCTCCGGCCGCTTGGGTGGAGA
GGCTATTCGGCTATGACTGGGCACAACAGACAATCGGCTGCTCTGATGCCGCCGTGTTCCGGCTGTCAGC
GCAGGGGCGCCCGGTTCTTTTTGTCAAGACCGACCTGTCCGGTGCCCTGAATGAACTGCAGGACGAGGCA
GCGCGGCTATCGTGGCTGGCCACGACGGGCGTTCCTTGCGCAGCTGTGCTCGACGTTGTCACTGAAGCGG
GAAGGGACTGGCTGCTATTGGGCGAAGTGCCGGGGCAGGATCTCCTGTCATCTCACCTTGCTCCTGCCGA
GAAAGTATCCATCATGGCTGATGCAATGCGGCGGCTGCATACGCTTGATCCGGCTACCTGCCCATTCGAC
CACCAAGCGAAACATCGCATCGAGCGAGCACGTACTCGGATGGAAGCCGGTCTTGTCGATCAGGATGATC
TGGACGAAGAGCATCAGGGGCTCGCGCCAGCCGAACTGTTCGCCAGGCTCAAGGCGCGCATGCCCGACGG
CGAGGATCTCGTCGTGACCCATGGCGATGCCTGCTTGCCGAATATCATGGTGGAAAATGGCCGCTTTTCT
GGATTCATCGACTGTGGCCGGCTGGGTGTGGCGGACCGCTATCAGGACATAGCGTTGGCTACCCGTGATA
TTGCTGAAGAGCTTGGCGGCGAATGGGCTGACCGCTTCCTCGTGCTTTACGGTATCGCCGCTCCCGATTC
GCAGCGCATCGCCTTCTATCGCCTTCTTGACGAGTTCTTCTGAGCGGGACTCTGGGGTTCGAAATGACCG
ACCAAGCGACGCCCAACCTGCCATCACGAGATTTCGATTCCACCGCCGCCTTCTATGAAAGGTTGGGCTT
CGGAATCGTTTTCCGGGACGCCGGCTGGATGATCCTCCAGCGCGGGGATCTCATGCTGGAGTTCTTCGCC
CACCCCAACTTGTTTATTGCAGCTTATAATGGTTACAAATAAAGCAATAGCATCACAAATTTCACAAATA
AAGCATTTTTTTCACTGCATTCTAGTTGTGGTTTGTCCAAACTCATCAATGTATCTTATCATGTCTGTAT
ACCGTCGACCTCTAGCTAGAGCTTGGCGTAATCATGGTCATAGCTGTTTCCTGTGTGAAATTGTTATCCG
CTCACAATTCCACACAACATACGAGCCGGAAGCATAAAGTGTAAAGCCTGGGGTGCCTAATGAGTGAGCT
AACTCACATTAATTGCGTTGCGCTCACTGCCCGCTTTCCAGTCGGGAAACCTGTCGTGCCAGCTGCATTA
ATGAATCGGCCAACGCGCGGGGAGAGGCGGTTTGCGTATTGGGCGCTCTTCCGCTTCCTCGCTCACTGAC
TCGCTGCGCTCGGTCGTTCGGCTGCGGCGAGCGGTATCAGCTCACTCAAAGGCGGTAATACGGTTATCCA
CAGAATCAGGGGATAACGCAGGAAAGAACATGTGAGCAAAAGGCCAGCAAAAGGCCAGGAACCGTAAAAA
GGCCGCGTTGCTGGCGTTTTTCCATAGGCTCCGCCCCCCTGACGAGCATCACAAAAATCGACGCTCAAGT
CAGAGGTGGCGAAACCCGACAGGACTATAAAGATACCAGGCGTTTCCCCCTGGAAGCTCCCTCGTGCGCT
CTCCTGTTCCGACCCTGCCGCTTACCGGATACCTGTCCGCCTTTCTCCCTTCGGGAAGCGTGGCGCTTTC
TCATAGCTCACGCTGTAGGTATCTCAGTTCGGTGTAGGTCGTTCGCTCCAAGCTGGGCTGTGTGCACGAA
CCCCCCGTTCAGCCCGACCGCTGCGCCTTATCCGGTAACTATCGTCTTGAGTCCAACCCGGTAAGACACG
ACTTATCGCCACTGGCAGCAGCCACTGGTAACAGGATTAGCAGAGCGAGGTATGTAGGCGGTGCTACAGA
GTTCTTGAAGTGGTGGCCTAACTACGGCTACACTAGAAGAACAGTATTTGGTATCTGCGCTCTGCTGAAG
CCAGTTACCTTCGGAAAAAGAGTTGGTAGCTCTTGATCCGGCAAACAAACCACCGCTGGTAGCGGTGGTT
TTTTTGTTTGCAAGCAGCAGATTACGCGCAGAAAAAAAGGATCTCAAGAAGATCCTTTGATCTTTTCTAC
GGGGTCTGACGCTCAGTGGAACGAAAACTCACGTTAAGGGATTTTGGTCATGAGATTATCAAAAAGGATC
TTCACCTAGATCCTTTTAAATTAAAAATGAAGTTTTAAATCAATCTAAAGTATATATGAGTAAACTTGGT
CTGACAGTTACCAATGCTTAATCAGTGAGGCACCTATCTCAGCGATCTGTCTATTTCGTTCATCCATAGT
TGCCTGACTCCCCGTCGTGTAGATAACTACGATACGGGAGGGCTTACCATCTGGCCCCAGTGCTGCAATG
ATACCGCGAGACCCACGCTCACCGGCTCCAGATTTATCAGCAATAAACCAGCCAGCCGGAAGGGCCGAGC
GCAGAAGTGGTCCTGCAACTTTATCCGCCTCCATCCAGTCTATTAATTGTTGCCGGGAAGCTAGAGTAAG
TAGTTCGCCAGTTAATAGTTTGCGCAACGTTGTTGCCATTGCTACAGGCATCGTGGTGTCACGCTCGTCG
TTTGGTATGGCTTCATTCAGCTCCGGTTCCCAACGATCAAGGCGAGTTACATGATCCCCCATGTTGTGCA
AAAAAGCGGTTAGCTCCTTCGGTCCTCCGATCGTTGTCAGAAGTAAGTTGGCCGCAGTGTTATCACTCAT
GGTTATGGCAGCACTGCATAATTCTCTTACTGTCATGCCATCCGTAAGATGCTTTTCTGTGACTGGTGAG
TACTCAACCAAGTCATTCTGAGAATAGTGTATGCGGCGACCGAGTTGCTCTTGCCCGGCGTCAATACGGG
ATAATACCGCGCCACATAGCAGAACTTTAAAAGTGCTCATCATTGGAAAACGTTCTTCGGGGCGAAAACT
CTCAAGGATCTTACCGCTGTTGAGATCCAGTTCGATGTAACCCACTCGTGCACCCAACTGATCTTCAGCA
TCTTTTACTTTCACCAGCGTTTCTGGGTGAGCAAAAACAGGAAGGCAAAATGCCGCAAAAAAGGGAATAA
GGGCGACACGGAAATGTTGAATACTCATACTCTTCCTTTTTCAATATTATTGAAGCATTTATCAGGGTTA
TTGTCTCATGAGCGGATACATATTTGAATGTATTTAGAAAAATAAACAAATAGGGGTTCCGCGCACATTT
CCCCGAAAAGTGCCACCTGACGTC
Features (pLannotate 1.2.2; 21 found; start..end, strand, type, name):
     28..80      -  misc_feature   bom (fragment): basis of mobility region from pBR322
    235..614     +  enhancer       CMV enhancer: human cytomegalovirus immediate early enhancer
    615..818     +  promoter       CMV promoter: human cytomegalovirus (CMV) immediate early promoter
    814..847     +  LTR            5' LTR (truncated) (fragment): truncated 5' long terminal repeat (LTR) from HIV-1
    863..881     +  promoter       T7 promoter: promoter for bacteriophage T7 RNA polymerase
    958..1644    +  CDS            UBB: UBB_HUMAN - Experimental evidence at protein level: Swiss-Prot protein existence level 1. [Ubiquitin]: Exists either covalently attached to another protein, or free (unanchored). When covalently bound, it is conjugated to target proteins via an isopeptide bond either as a monomer (monoubiquitin), a polymer linked via different Lys residues of the ubiquitin (polyubiquitin chains) or a linear polymer linked via the initiator Met of the ubiquitin (linear polyubiquitin chains). Polyubiquitin chains, when attached to a target protein, have different functions depending on the Lys residue of the ubi
   1774..2241    +  CDS            LUCI_OPLGR (fragment): Experimental evidence at protein level: Swiss-Prot protein existence level 1. Catalytic subunit of oplophorus-luciferin 2-monooxygenase. Oxidoreductase that converts coelenterazine (the oplophorus luciferin) to coelenteramide under emission of blue light with a maximum at 454 nm. Is also active with bisdeoxycoelenterazine. From Oplophorus gracilirostris (Luminous shrimp).
   2291..2515    +  polyA_signal   bGH poly(A) signal: bovine growth hormone polyadenylation signal
   2519..2540    +  promoter       SV40 promoter (fragment): SV40 enhancer and early promoter
   2561..2989    +  rep_origin     f1 ori (sequence partly withheld): f1 bacteriophage origin of replication; arrow indicates direction of (+) strand synthesis
   3003..3332    +  promoter       SV40 promoter: SV40 enhancer and early promoter
   3399..4190    +  CDS            neo: KKA2_KLEPN - Also known as kan, nptII. Experimental evidence at protein level: Swiss-Prot protein existence level 1. Resistance to kanamycin, neomycin, paromomycin, ribostamycin, butirosin and gentamicin B. From Klebsiella pneumoniae.
   4214..4372    +  CDS            ble (fragment): BLE_KLEPN - Experimental evidence at protein level: Swiss-Prot protein existence level 1. Binding protein with a strong affinity to the bleomycin family of antibiotics. Binds to CL990; an antimitotic-antibiotic compound. From Klebsiella pneumoniae.
   4367..4488    +  polyA_signal   SV40 poly(A) signal: SV40 polyadenylation signal
   4561..4577    -  protein_bind   lac operator: The lac repressor binds to the lac operator to inhibit transcription in E. coli. This inhibition can be relieved by adding lactose or isopropyl-β-D-thiogalactopyranoside (IPTG). lac repressor encoded by lacI
   4585..4615    -  promoter       lac promoter: promoter for the E. coli lac operon
   4630..4651    -  protein_bind   CAP binding site: CAP binding activates transcription in the presence of cAMP. E. coli catabolite activator protein
   4664..4756    -  CDS            lacI (fragment): lac repressor; lacI; The lac repressor binds to the lac operator to inhibit transcription in E. coli. This inhibition can be relieved by adding lactose or isopropyl-β-D-thiogalactopyranoside (IPTG).
   4939..5527    -  rep_origin     ori: high-copy-number ColE1/pMB1/pBR322/pUC origin of replication
   5698..6558    -  CDS            AmpR: β-lactamase; bla; confers resistance to ampicillin, carbenicillin, and related antibiotics
   6559..6663    -  promoter       AmpR promoter: bla
