[The description below was written by a language model from this plasmid's Addgene catalogue record and pLannotate feature annotations shown in this document.]
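Description:
pcDNA3.1-Ub-Myc-LgBiT is a mammalian expression plasmid built on the pcDNA3.1 backbone that produces human ubiquitin fused to a Myc epitope and to LgBiT, the large fragment of the split NanoLuc luciferase. It is maintained in E. coli through a high-copy ColE1/pUC-type origin and selected with ampicillin via the AmpR (β-lactamase) cassette. An f1 origin is also present. For selection in mammalian cells the backbone carries a neomycin phosphotransferase gene driven by the SV40 enhancer/early promoter and terminated by an SV40 polyadenylation signal. The short HIV-1 LTR, ble, lacI and bom matches in the automated annotation are small fragments that appear to be backbone remnants rather than functional parts.

The expression cassette uses the CMV immediate-early enhancer and promoter, followed by a T7 promoter that could support in vitro transcription, and ends with the bovine growth hormone polyadenylation signal. The annotated coding region matches human UBB over about 690 nt, which is longer than a single ubiquitin unit and suggests a polyubiquitin-type repeat, although the record does not say how many copies are present. Downstream lies a fragment matching the Oplophorus gracilirostris luciferase catalytic subunit, which corresponds to LgBiT. The Myc tag is not separately annotated, but the plasmid name places it between ubiquitin and LgBiT.

The stated purpose is use with the HiBiT complementation system. LgBiT has little activity alone, but it regains luminescence when it binds the small HiBiT peptide. A likely application, not spelled out in the record, is a luminescent readout of ubiquitin conjugation to a HiBiT-tagged substrate, with the Myc epitope allowing antibody-based detection.
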