Addgene plasmid #241817: pcDNA3.1-Ub-Myc-LgBiT
Purpose: Expresses Myc-tagged and LgBiT-tagged Ubiquitin for use with the Promega HiBiT system
Depositing lab: Ethan Lee. Depositing organization: Vanderbilt University. Publication: The TRIP12 E3 ligase induces SWI/SNF component BRG1-beta-catenin interaction to promote Wnt signaling. Kassel S, Yuan K, Bunnag N, Neitzel LR, Lu W, Schwarzkopf A, Maines B, Loberg MA, Xu G, Adams A, McCray AD, Cho A, Rockouski M, Orton G, Goldsmith L, Aronno MMA, Spencer ZT, Khan OM, Ye F, Williams C, Lebensohn AM, Rohatgi R, Wang X, Weiss VL, Hong CC, Kettenbach AN, Robbins DJ, Ahmed Y, Lee E. Nat Commun. 2025 Jun 5;16(1):5248. doi: 10.1038/s41467-025-60535-5. PubMed 40473626.
Backbone
  Vector backbone: pcDNA3.1
  Backbone manufacturer: Gene Universal
  Vector type: Mammalian Expression
Growth in bacteria
  Bacterial resistance: Ampicillin, 100 μg/mL
  Growth temperature: 37°C
  Growth strain: DH5alpha
  Copy number: Unknown
Gene/Insert
  Gene/Insert name: Ubiquitin
  Species: H. sapiens (human)
  Tag / fusion protein: Myc; LgBiT
Terms and licenses: Academic/Nonprofit Terms; Industry Terms: Not Available to Industry
How to cite: pcDNA3.1-Ub-Myc-LgBiT was a gift from Ethan Lee (Addgene plasmid # 241817 ; http://n2t.net/addgene:241817 ; RRID:Addgene_241817)
